Addgene plasmid #35888: Wnt2 Non-STOP
Depositing lab: Marian Waterman. Depositing organization: University of California, Irvine. Publication: A uniform human Wnt expression library reveals a shared secretory pathway and unique signaling activities. Najdi R, Proffitt K, Sprowl S, Kaur S, Yu J, Covey TM, Virshup DM, Waterman ML. Differentiation. 2012 Sep;84(2):203-13. doi: 10.1016/j.diff.2012.06.004. Epub 2012 Jul 9. PubMed 22784633.
Backbone
  Vector backbone: pENTR/D-TOPO
  Backbone manufacturer: Invitrogen
  Backbone size w/o insert (bp): 2580
  Vector type: Entry Vector
Growth in bacteria
  Bacterial resistance: Kanamycin, 50 μg/mL
  Growth temperature: 37°C
  Growth strain: DH5alpha
  Copy number: High Copy
Gene/Insert
  Gene/Insert name: Wnt2 (alt name: Wnt2)
  Species: H. sapiens (human)
  Insert size (bp): 1089
  Mutation: Silent Mutation G (816) --> A
  Entrez Gene: WNT2 (a.k.a. INT1L1, IRP)
  Cloning method: Restriction Enzyme
  Sequencing primers: 5′ M13 (-20)-FWD; 3′ M13-Reverse
Terms and licenses: Academic/Nonprofit Terms; Industry Terms: Not Available to Industry
How to cite: Wnt2 Non-STOP was a gift from Marian Waterman (Addgene plasmid # 35888 ; http://n2t.net/addgene:35888 ; RRID:Addgene_35888)
