[The description below was written by a language model from this plasmid's Addgene catalogue record and pLannotate feature annotations shown in this document.]
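Description:
Wnt2 Non-STOP is a Gateway entry clone built on the pENTR/D-TOPO backbone that carries the human WNT2 open reading frame. It is a small bacterial plasmid of about 3.7 kb, maintained at high copy in E. coli through a ColE1/pUC-type origin and selected with kanamycin via an aminoglycoside phosphotransferase (KanR) gene. As an entry vector it has no promoter positioned to express the insert in eukaryotic cells. The only annotated promoter is a T7 promoter lying outside attL2 and oriented back toward the insert. rrnB T1 and T2 terminators upstream of the cloning region insulate it from read-through transcription, and the short lacI and lacZα fragments annotated nearby are backbone remnants rather than functional genes.

The payload is the WNT2 coding sequence, listed as a 1089 bp insert and annotated as a roughly 1.08 kb CDS. It is flanked by attL1 and attL2, the recombination sites used in the Gateway LR reaction. These sites allow the ORF to be transferred directionally and in frame into any attR-containing destination vector. The name indicates that the native stop codon has been omitted, a design that permits read-through into a C-terminal tag or fusion partner supplied by the destination vector. The record does not state this purpose beyond the name. The insert carries one noted silent G-to-A change at position 816, which does not alter the encoded protein. WNT2 is a secreted ligand for Frizzled receptors that acts in canonical Wnt/TCF-LEF signalling. The clone belongs to a uniform human Wnt expression library assembled to compare the secretion and signalling activities of Wnt family members.
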