Features (pLannotate 1.2.2; 10 found; start..end, strand, type, name):
    121..213     +  CDS            lacI (fragment): lac repressor; lacI; The lac repressor binds to the lac operator to inhibit transcription in E. coli. This inhibition can be relieved by adding lactose or isopropyl-β-D-thiogalactopyranoside (IPTG).
    268..295     -  terminator     rrnB T2 terminator: transcription terminator T2 from the E. coli rrnB gene
    427..470     +  terminator     rrnB T1 terminator: Escherichia coli rrnB; transcription terminator T1 from the E. coli rrnB gene
    517..553     -  CDS            lacZα (fragment): LacZα fragment of β-galactosidase; lacZ fragment
    569..668     +  protein_bind   attL1: mutant version of attL; recombination site for the Gateway® LR reaction LR Clonase™
    689..1768    +  CDS            WNT2: WNT2_HUMAN - Also known as INT1L1, IRP. Experimental evidence at transcript level: Swiss-Prot protein existence level 2. Ligand for members of the frizzled family of seven transmembrane receptors. Functions in the canonical Wnt signaling pathway that results in activation of transcription factors of the TCF/LEF family (PubMed:20018874). Functions as upstream regulator of FGF10 expression. Plays an important role in embryonic lung development. May contribute to embryonic brain development by regulating the proliferation of dopaminergic precursors and neurons (By similarity). From Homo sapiens (
   1794..1893    -  protein_bind   attL2: mutant version of attL; recombination site for the Gateway® LR reaction LR Clonase™
   1911..1929    -  promoter       T7 promoter: promoter for bacteriophage T7 RNA polymerase
   2063..2872    +  CDS            KanR: aminoglycoside phosphotransferase; aph(3')-Ia; confers resistance to kanamycin in bacteria or G418 (Geneticin®) in eukaryotes
   3019..3607    +  rep_origin     ori: high-copy-number ColE1/pMB1/pBR322/pUC origin of replication
>Addgene plasmid #35888 | Wnt2 Non-STOP | depositor full sequence | sequence record 44154 | Wnt2 Non-STOP sequence 3669 bps
CTTTCCTGCGTTATCCCCTGATTCTGTGGATAACCGTATTACCGCCTTTGAGTGAGCTGATACCGCTCGC
CGCAGCCGAACGACCGAGCGCAGCGAGTCAGTGAGCGAGGAAGCGGAAGAGCGCCCAATACGCAAACCGC
CTCTCCCCGCGCGTTGGCCGATTCATTAATGCAGCTGGCACGACAGGTTTCCCGACTGGAAAGCGGGCAG
TGAGCGCAACGCAATTAATACGCGTACCGCTAGCCAGGAAGAGTTTGTAGAAACGCAAAAAGGCCATCCG
TCAGGATGGCCTTCTGCTTAGTTTGATGCCTGGCAGTTTATGGCGGGCGTCCTGCCCGCCACCCTCCGGG
CCGTTGCTTCACAACGTTCAAATCCGCTCCCGGCGGATTTGTCCTACTCAGGAGAGCGTTCACCGACAAA
CAACAGATAAAACGAAAGGCCCAGTCTTCCGACTGAGCCTTTCGTTTTATTTGATGCCTGGCAGTTCCCT
ACTCTCGCGTTAACGCTAGCATGGATGTTTTCCCAGTCACGACGTTGTAAAACGACGGCCAGTCTTAAGC
TCGGGCCCCAAATAATGATTTTATTTTGACTGATAGTGACCTGTTCGTTGCAACAAATTGATGAGCAATG
CTTTTTTATAATGCCAACTTTGTACAAAAAAGCAGGCTCCGCGGCCGCCCCCTTCACCATGAACGCCCCT
CTCGGTGGAATCTGGCTCTGGCTCCCTCTGCTCTTGACCTGGCTCACCCCCGAGGTCAACTCTTCATGGT
GGTACATGAGAGCTACAGGTGGCTCCTCCAGGGTGATGTGCGATAATGTGCCAGGCCTGGTGAGCAGCCA
GCGGCAGCTGTGTCACCGACATCCAGATGTGATGCGTGCCATTAGCCAGGGCGTGGCCGAGTGGACAGCA
GAATGCCAGCACCAGTTCCGCCAGCACCGCTGGAATTGCAACACCCTGGACAGGGATCACAGCCTTTTTG
GCAGGGTCCTACTCCGAAGTAGTCGGGAATCTGCCTTTGTTTATGCCATCTCCTCAGCTGGAGTTGTATT
TGCCATCACCAGGGCCTGTAGCCAAGGAGAAGTAAAATCCTGTTCCTGTGATCCAAAGAAGATGGGAAGC
GCCAAGGACAGCAAAGGCATTTTTGATTGGGGTGGCTGCAGTGATAACATTGACTATGGGATCAAATTTG
CCCGCGCATTTGTGGATGCAAAGGAAAGGAAAGGAAAGGATGCCAGAGCCCTGATGAATCTTCACAACAA
CAGAGCTGGCAGGAAGGCTGTAAAGCGGTTCTTGAAACAAGAGTGCAAGTGCCACGGGGTGAGCGGCTCA
TGTACTCTCAGGACATGCTGGCTGGCCATGGCCGACTTCAGGAAAACGGGCGATTATCTCTGGAGGAAGT
ACAATGGGGCCATCCAGGTGGTCATGAACCAGGATGGCACAGGTTTCACTGTGGCTAACGAGAGGTTTAA
GAAGCCAACGAAAAATGACCTCGTGTATTTTGAAAATTCTCCAGACTACTGTATCAGGGACCGAGAGGCA
GGCTCCCTGGGTACAGCAGGCCGTGTGTGCAACCTGACTTCCCGGGGCATGGACAGCTGTGAAGTCATGT
GCTGTGGGAGAGGCTACGACACCTCCCATGTCACCCGGATGACCAAGTGTGGGTGTAAGTTCCACTGGTG
CTGCGCCGTGCGCTGTCAGGACTGCCTGGAAGCTCTGGATGTGCACACATGCAAGGCCCCCAAGAACGCT
GACTGGACAACCGCTACATGCATTCTGAAGGGTGGGCGCGCCGACCCAGCTTTCTTGTACAAAGTTGGCA
TTATAAGAAAGCATTGCTTATCAATTTGTTGCAACGAACAGGTCACTATCAGTCAAAATAAAATCATTAT
TTGCCATCCAGCTGATATCCCCTATAGTGAGTCGTATTACATGGTCATAGCTGTTTCCTGGCAGCTCTGG
CCCGTGTCTCAAAATCTCTGATGTTACATTGCACAAGATAAAAATATATCATCATGAACAATAAAACTGT
CTGCTTACATAAACAGTAATACAAGGGGTGTTATGAGCCATATTCAACGGGAAACGTCGAGGCCGCGATT
AAATTCCAACATGGATGCTGATTTATATGGGTATAAATGGGCTCGCGATAATGTCGGGCAATCAGGTGCG
ACAATCTATCGCTTGTATGGGAAGCCCGATGCGCCAGAGTTGTTTCTGAAACATGGCAAAGGTAGCGTTG
CCAATGATGTTACAGATGAGATGGTCAGACTAAACTGGCTGACGGAATTTATGCCTCTTCCGACCATCAA
GCATTTTATCCGTACTCCTGATGATGCATGGTTACTCACCACTGCGATCCCCGGAAAAACAGCATTCCAG
GTATTAGAAGAATATCCTGATTCAGGTGAAAATATTGTTGATGCGCTGGCAGTGTTCCTGCGCCGGTTGC
ATTCGATTCCTGTTTGTAATTGTCCTTTTAACAGCGATCGCGTATTTCGTCTCGCTCAGGCGCAATCACG
AATGAATAACGGTTTGGTTGATGCGAGTGATTTTGATGACGAGCGTAATGGCTGGCCTGTTGAACAAGTC
TGGAAAGAAATGCATAAACTTTTGCCATTCTCACCGGATTCAGTCGTCACTCATGGTGATTTCTCACTTG
ATAACCTTATTTTTGACGAGGGGAAATTAATAGGTTGTATTGATGTTGGACGAGTCGGAATCGCAGACCG
ATACCAGGATCTTGCCATCCTATGGAACTGCCTCGGTGAGTTTTCTCCTTCATTACAGAAACGGCTTTTT
CAAAAATATGGTATTGATAATCCTGATATGAATAAATTGCAGTTTCATTTGATGCTCGATGAGTTTTTCT
AATCAGAATTGGTTAATTGGTTGTAACACTGGCAGAGCATTACGCTGACTTGACGGGACGGCGCAAGCTC
ATGACCAAAATCCCTTAACGTGAGTTACGCGTCGTTCCACTGAGCGTCAGACCCCGTAGAAAAGATCAAA
GGATCTTCTTGAGATCCTTTTTTTCTGCGCGTAATCTGCTGCTTGCAAACAAAAAAACCACCGCTACCAG
CGGTGGTTTGTTTGCCGGATCAAGAGCTACCAACTCTTTTTCCGAAGGTAACTGGCTTCAGCAGAGCGCA
GATACCAAATACTGTCCTTCTAGTGTAGCCGTAGTTAGGCCACCACTTCAAGAACTCTGTAGCACCGCCT
ACATACCTCGCTCTGCTAATCCTGTTACCAGTGGCTGCTGCCAGTGGCGATAAGTCGTGTCTTACCGGGT
TGGACTCAAGACGATAGTTACCGGATAAGGCGCAGCGGTCGGGCTGAACGGGGGGTTCGTGCACACAGCC
CAGCTTGGAGCGAACGACCTACACCGAACTGAGATACCTACAGCGTGAGCATTGAGAAAGCGCCACGCTT
CCCGAAGGGAGAAAGGCGGACAGGTATCCGGTAAGCGGCAGGGTCGGAACAGGAGAGCGCACGAGGGAGC
TTCCAGGGGGAAACGCCTGGTATCTTTATAGTCCTGTCGGGTTTCGCCACCTCTGACTTGAGCGTCGATT
TTTGTGATGCTCGTCAGGGGGGCGGAGCCTATGGAAAAACGCCAGCAACGCGGCCTTTTTACGGTTCCTG
GCCTTTTGCTGGCCTTTTGCTCACATGTT
