>Addgene plasmid #35888 | Wnt2 Non-STOP | addgene partial sequence | sequence record 50902 | M13rev
TCAGCTGGATGGCAAATAATGATTTTATTTTGACTGATAGTGACCTGTTCGTTGCAACAAATTGATAAGC
AATGCTTTCTTATAATGCCAACTTTGTACAAGAAAGCTGGGTCGGCGCGCCCACCCTTCAGAATGCATGT
AGCGGTTGTCCAGTCAGCGTTCTTGGGGGCCTTGCATGTGTGCACATCTAGAGCTTCCAGGCAGTCCTGA
CAGCGCACGGCGCAGCACCAGTGGAACTTACACCCACACTTGGTCATCCGGGTGACATGGGAGGTGTCGT
AGCCTCTCCCACAGCACATGACTTCACAGCTGTCCATGCCCCGGGAAGTCAGGTTGCACACACGGCCTGC
TGTACCCAGGGAGCCTGCCTCTCGGTCCCTGATACAGTAGTCTGGAGAATTTTCAAAATACACGAGGTCA
TTTTTCGTTGGCTTCTTAAACCTCTCGTTAGCCACAGTGAAACCTGTGCCATCCTGGTTCATGACCACCT
GGATGGCCCCATTGTACTTCCTCCAGAGATAATCGCCCGTTTTCCTGAAGTCGGCCATGGCCAGCCAGCA
TGTCCTGAGAGTACATGAGCCGCTCACCCCGTGGCACTTGCACTCTTGTTTCAAGAACCGCTTTACAGCC
TTCCTGCCAGCTCTGTTGTTGTGAAGATTCATCAGGGCTCTGGCATCCTTTCCTTTCCTTTCCTTTGCAT
CCACAAATGCGCGGGCAAATTTGATCCCATAGTCAATGTTATCACTGCAGCCACCCCAATCAAAAATGCC
TTTGCTGTCCTTGGCGCTTCCCATCTTCTTTGGATCACAGGAACAGGATTTTACTTCTCCTTGGCTACAG
GCCCTGGTGATGGCAAATACAACTCCAGCTGAGGAGATGGCATAAACAAAGGCA
